Addgene plasmid #199731: pCBLsgRNA5
Purpose: Golden Gate entry vector; 5th gRNA under ZmU6-C3 promoter
Depositing lab: Kan Wang. Depositing organization: Iowa State University. Publication: New T-DNA binary vectors with NptII selection and RUBY reporter for efficient maize transformation and targeted mutagenesis. Lee K, Kang M, Ji Q, Grosic S, Wang K. Plant Physiol. 2023 Apr 18:kiad231. doi: 10.1093/plphys/kiad231. PubMed 37070560.
Backbone
  Vector backbone: pYPQ131D
  Vector type: Plant Expression
Growth in bacteria
  Bacterial resistance: Tetracycline, 10 μg/mL
  Growth temperature: 37°C
  Growth strain: DH5alpha
  Copy number: High Copy
Gene/Insert
  Gene/Insert name: ZmU6C3-sgRNA5 scaffold
  Species: Synthetic
  Insert size (bp): 327
  Cloning method: Gibson Cloning
Terms and licenses: Academic/Nonprofit Terms; Industry Terms: Not Available to Industry
How to cite: pCBLsgRNA5 was a gift from Kan Wang (Addgene plasmid # 199731 ; http://n2t.net/addgene:199731 ; RRID:Addgene_199731)
