[The description below was written by a language model from this plasmid's Addgene catalogue record and pLannotate feature annotations shown in this document.]
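Description:
pCBLsgRNA5 is a small (about 3.4 kb) Golden Gate entry vector built on the pYPQ131D backbone and catalogued as a plant expression plasmid. It is designed to supply the fifth guide RNA unit in a multiplexed CRISPR/Cas9 assembly. It is propagated in E. coli from a high-copy ColE1/pUC-type origin and selected with tetracycline, through a tetracycline efflux gene (TcR) driven by its native tet promoter. The annotation also picks up short fragments of lacI, an RSF origin, a kanamycin resistance gene and a pBluescript polylinker, along with rrnB T1 and T2 terminators and a T7 promoter. These fragments appear to be backbone remnants, and nothing in the record suggests they have a function.

The payload is a 327 bp synthetic cassette, introduced by Gibson cloning, that joins the maize ZmU6-C3 promoter to a single-guide RNA scaffold. U6 promoters recruit RNA polymerase III, which suits them to producing short, uncapped guide transcripts in plant cells. The feature table does not annotate the promoter itself. It does detect the scaffold, labelled as a fragment of the Streptococcus pyogenes tracrRNA, which indicates compatibility with SpCas9. The record does not describe the spacer insertion site or the type IIS enzymes used for assembly.

A target-specific spacer would be placed upstream of the scaffold, and the finished guide unit would then be combined by Golden Gate assembly with the units for the other positions to form an array. According to the associated publication, the plasmid belongs to a toolkit of T-DNA binary vectors with NptII selection and a RUBY reporter, developed for maize transformation and targeted mutagenesis.
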