Features (pLannotate 1.2.2; 12 found; start..end, strand, type, name):
      1..19      -  promoter       T7 promoter: promoter for bacteriophage T7 RNA polymerase
    374..441     +  misc_RNA       tracrRNA (fragment): trans-activating CRISPR RNA for the Streptococcus pyogenes CRISPR/Cas9 system
    496..522     -  misc_feature   MCS (fragment): pBluescript multiple cloning site
    624..1212    +  rep_origin     ori: high-copy-number ColE1/pMB1/pBR322/pUC origin of replication
   1395..1487    +  CDS            lacI (fragment): lac repressor; lacI; The lac repressor binds to the lac operator to inhibit transcription in E. coli. This inhibition can be relieved by adding lactose or isopropyl-β-D-thiogalactopyranoside (IPTG).
   1542..1569    -  terminator     rrnB T2 terminator: transcription terminator T2 from the E. coli rrnB gene
   1701..1744    +  terminator     rrnB T1 terminator: Escherichia coli rrnB; transcription terminator T1 from the E. coli rrnB gene
   1776..1829    -  CDS            lacI (fragment): lac repressor; lacI; The lac repressor binds to the lac operator to inhibit transcription in E. coli. This inhibition can be relieved by adding lactose or isopropyl-β-D-thiogalactopyranoside (IPTG).
   1831..1955    -  rep_origin     RSF ori (fragment): Plasmids containing the RSF 1030 origin of replication can be propagated in E. coli cells that contain additional plasmids with compatible origins.
   1971..1999    +  promoter       tet promoter: E. coli promoter for tetracycline efflux protein gene
   2047..3237    +  CDS            TcR: tetracycline efflux protein; tet; confers resistance to tetracycline
   3335..3409    +  CDS            KanR (fragment): aminoglycoside phosphotransferase; aphA-3; confers resistance to kanamycin
>Addgene plasmid #199731 | pCBLsgRNA5 | addgene full sequence | sequence record 391371 | Addgene NGS Result
CCTATAGTGAGTCGTATTACATGGTCATAGCTGTTTCCTGGCAGCTCTGGCCCGTGTCTCAAAATCTCTG
ATGTTACATTGCACAAGATAAAAATATATCATCATGCCTCCTCTAGAGGTCTCGTGTTCAAAAACATCCT
CACAGGAAAGACACGAAGAAACATGGTCAATGGCCCATTATATAAAGCACCGCCACAAAGCCCAAATACC
AGTTCGTCGGTGGAGCAAGTAACGCGCTAGGCAACAGGCAAACAGTTTGTCCCACCTCGTCCAGTCACAA
AGGCAAAGCGTGACTTATAAGCCAGAGCGGAAGAACCATACCGGAGACGAGATCTAGTCTGAGTCGACCG
TCTCTGTTTCAGAGCTATGCTGGAAACAGCATAGCAAGTTGAAATAAGGCTAGTCCGTTATCAACTTGAA
AAAGTGGCACCGAGTCGGTGCTTTTTTTGTCCCTTCGAAGGGCAATTCTGCAGATATCCATCACACTGGC
GGCCGCTCGAGGTCGAGGGTATCGATAAGCTTTGCAGGAGACCCTCGAGCCACCCATGACCAAAATCCCT
TAACGTGAGTTACGCGTCGTTCCACTGAGCGTCAGACCCCGTAGAAAAGATCAAAGGATCTTCTTGAGAT
CCTTTTTTTCTGCGCGTAATCTGCTGCTTGCAAACAAAAAAACCACCGCTACCAGCGGTGGTTTGTTTGC
CGGATCAAGAGCTACCAACTCTTTTTCCGAAGGTAACTGGCTTCAGCAGAGCGCAGATACCAAATACTGT
TCTTCTAGTGTAGCCGTAGTTAGGCCACCACTTCAAGAACTCTGTAGCACCGCCTACATACCTCGCTCTG
CTAATCCTGTTACCAGTGGCTGCTGCCAGTGGCGATAAGTCGTGTCTTACCGGGTTGGACTCAAGACGAT
AGTTACCGGATAAGGCGCAGCGGTCGGGCTGAACGGGGGGTTCGTGCACACAGCCCAGCTTGGAGCGAAC
GACCTACACCGAACTGAGATACCTACAGCGTGAGCTATGAGAAAGCGCCACGCTTCCCGAAGGGAGAAAG
GCGGACAGGTATCCGGTAAGCGGCAGGGTCGGAACAGGAGAGCGCACGAGGGAGCTTCCAGGGGGAAACG
CCTGGTATCTTTATAGTCCTGTCGGGTTTCGCCACCTCTGACTTGAGCGTCGATTTTTGTGATGCTCGTC
AGGGGGGCGGAGCCTATGGAAAAACGCCAGCAACGCGGCCTTTTTACGGTTCCTGGCCTTTTGCTGGCCT
TTTGCTCACATGTTCTTTCCTGCGTTATCCCCTGATTCTGTGGATAACCGTATTACCGCCTTTGAGTGAG
CTGATACCGCTCGCCGCAGCCGAACGACCGAGCGCAGCGAGTCAGTGAGCGAGGAAGCGGAAGAGCGCCC
AATACGCAAACCGCCTCTCCCCGCGCGTTGGCCGATTCATTAATGCAGCTGGCACGACAGGTTTCCCGAC
TGGAAAGCGGGCAGTGAGCGCAACGCAATTAATACGCGTACCGCTAGCCAGGAAGAGTTTGTAGAAACGC
AAAAAGGCCATCCGTCAGGATGGCCTTCTGCTTAGTTTGATGCCTGGCAGTTTATGGCGGGCGTCCTGCC
CGCCACCCTCCGGGCCGTTGCTTCACAACGTTCAAATCCGCTCCCGGCGGATTTGTCCTACTCAGGAGAG
CGTTCACCGACAAACAACAGATAAAACGAAAGGCCCAGTCTTCCGACTGAGCCTTTCGTTTTATTTGATG
CCTGGCAGTTCCCTACTCTCGCGTTCTGCATTAATGAATCGGCCAACGCGCGGGGAGAGGCGGTTTGCGT
ATTGGGCGCTCTTCCGCTTCCTCGCTCACTGACTCGCTGCGCTCGGTCGTTCGGCTGCGGCGAGCGGTAT
CAGCTCACTCAAAGGCGGTAATACGGTTATCCACAGAATCAGGGGATAACGCAGGAAAGAACATGAATTA
ATTCTCATGTTTGACAGCTTATCATCGATTAGCTTTAATGCGGTAGTTTATCACAGTTAAATTGCTAACG
CAGTCAGGCACCGTGTATGAAATCTAACAATGCGCTCATCGTCATCCTCGGCACCGTCACCCTGGATGCT
GTAGGCATAGGCTTGGTTATGCCGGTACTGCCGGGCCTCTTGCGGGATATCGTCCATTCCGACAGCATCG
CCAGTCACTATGGCGTGCTGCTAGCGCTATATGCGTTGATGCAATTTCTATGCGCACCCGTTCTCGGAGC
ACTGTCCGACCGCTTTGGCCGCCGCCCAGTCCTGCTCGCTTCGCTACTTGGAGCCACTATCGACTACGCG
ATCATGGCGACCACACCCGTCCTGTGGATTCTCTACGCCGGACGCATCGTGGCCGGCATCACCGGCGCCA
CAGGTGCGGTTGCTGGCGCCTATATCGCCGACATCACCGATGGGGAAGATCGGGCTCGCCACTTCGGGCT
CATGAGCGCTTGTTTCGGCGTGGGTATGGTGGCAGGCCCCGTGGCCGGGGGACTGTTGGGCGCCATCTCC
TTACATGCACCATTCCTTGCGGCGGCGGTGCTCAACGGCCTCAACCTACTACTGGGCTGCTTCCTAATGC
AGGAGTCGCATAAGGGAGAGCGCCGACCCATGCCCTTGAGAGCCTTCAACCCAGTCAGCTCCTTCCGGTG
GGCGCGGGGCATGACTATCGTCGCCGCACTTATGACTGTCTTCTTTATCATGCAACTCGTAGGACAGGTG
CCGGCAGCGCTCTGGGTCATTTTCGGCGAGGACCGCTTTCGCTGGAGCGCGACGATGATCGGCCTGTCGC
TTGCGGTATTCGGAATCTTGCACGCCCTCGCTCAAGCCTTCGTCACTGGTCCCGCCACCAAACGTTTCGG
CGAGAAGCAGGCCATTATCGCCGGCATGGCGGCCGACGCGCTGGGCTACGTCTTGCTGGCGTTCGCGACG
CGAGGCTGGATGGCCTTCCCCATTATGATTCTTCTCGCTTCCGGCGGCATCGGGATGCCCGCGTTGCAGG
CCATGCTGTCCAGGCAGGTAGATGACGACCATCAGGGACAGCTTCAAGGATCGCTCGCGGCTCTTACCAG
CCTAACTTCGATCATTGGACCGCTGATCGTCACGGCGATTTATGCCGCCTCGGCGAGCACATGGAACGGG
TTGGCATGGATTGTAGGCGCCGCCCTATACCTTGTCTGCCTCCCCGCGTTGCGTCGCGGTGCATGGAGCC
GGGCCACCTCGACCTGAATGGAAGCCGGCGGCACCTCGCTAACGGATTCACCACTCCAAGAATTGGAGCC
AATCAATTCTTGCGGAGAACTGTGAATGCGCAAACCAACCCTTGATCGGGGAAGAACAGTATGTCGAGCT
ATTTTTTGACTTACTGGGGATCAAGCCTGATTGGGAGAAAATAAAATATCC
